Addgene plasmid #50424: pFUSC4
Purpose: (Empty Backbone) Plasmid compatible with the Golden Gate TALEN cloning system. To clone TAL effectors 4.5 RVDs long.
Depositing lab: Andrew Scharenberg. Depositing organization: University of Washington. Publication: megaTALs: a rare-cleaving nuclease architecture for therapeutic genome engineering. Boissel S, Jarjour J, Astrakhan A, Adey A, Gouble A, Duchateau P, Shendure J, Stoddard BL, Certo MT, Baker D, Scharenberg AM. Nucleic Acids Res. 2013 Nov 26. 10.1093/nar/gkt1224 PubMed 24285304.
Backbone
  Vector backbone: pFUSB4
  Modifications to backbone: Altered DNA sequence between the AflII and FspI sites.
Growth in bacteria
  Bacterial resistance: Spectinomycin, 50 μg/mL
  Growth temperature: 37°C
  Growth strain: DH5alpha
  Copy number: High Copy
Terms and licenses: Academic/Nonprofit Terms; Industry Terms: Not Available to Industry
How to cite: pFUSC4 was a gift from Andrew Scharenberg (Addgene plasmid # 50424 ; http://n2t.net/addgene:50424 ; RRID:Addgene_50424)
