[The description below was written by a language model from this plasmid's Addgene catalogue record and pLannotate feature annotations shown in this document.]
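Description:
pFUSC4 is a small (about 3 kb) empty-backbone bacterial cloning plasmid designed as an array-receiving vector for the Golden Gate TALEN assembly system. It is derived from pFUSB4, with the sequence between the AflII and FspI sites altered, and is intended for building short TAL effector repeat arrays 4.5 RVDs long. The associated work concerns megaTALs, a nuclease architecture for genome engineering, so the vector presumably supports assembly of the TAL effector portion of such fusions. The record does not spell out exactly what the AflII–FspI change accomplishes.

The plasmid is maintained in E. coli at high copy through a ColE1/pUC-type origin and is selected with spectinomycin via the aadA aminoglycoside adenylyltransferase gene (SmR). Upstream of this gene lie remnants of a class 1 integron context, namely a Pc promoter fragment and a short gentamicin acetyltransferase fragment. The cloning region is a pBluescript-like lacZα cassette containing a CAP binding site, lac promoter and lac operator, followed by T3 and T7 promoters flanking a fragment of the multiple cloning site and portions of the lacZα coding sequence. In Golden Gate intermediate vectors of this kind, such a cassette typically allows blue/white discrimination of clones in which the repeat modules have replaced or disrupted lacZα, although the record does not describe the screening scheme or annotate the type IIS sites. rrnB T1 and T2 terminators sit nearby, and small lacI and f1 ori fragments appear to be non-functional carry-over. No eukaryotic expression elements are annotated, consistent with a purely intermediate assembly vector whose finished array is transferred to a final expression backbone.
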