Features (pLannotate 1.2.2; 16 found; start..end, strand, type, name):
    156..179     +  promoter       Pc promoter (fragment): intI1 (promoter lies within the coding sequence); class 1 integron promoter
    355..411     +  CDS            GmR (fragment): gentamycin acetyltransferase; aacC1; confers resistance to gentamycin
    418..1209    +  CDS            SmR: aminoglycoside adenylyltransferase (Murphy, 1985); aadA; confers resistance to spectinomycin and streptomycin
   1302..1890    +  rep_origin     ori: high-copy-number ColE1/pMB1/pBR322/pUC origin of replication
   2073..2165    +  CDS            lacI (fragment): lac repressor; lacI; The lac repressor binds to the lac operator to inhibit transcription in E. coli. This inhibition can be relieved by adding lactose or isopropyl-β-D-thiogalactopyranoside (IPTG).
   2220..2247    -  terminator     rrnB T2 terminator: transcription terminator T2 from the E. coli rrnB gene
   2379..2422    +  terminator     rrnB T1 terminator: Escherichia coli rrnB; transcription terminator T1 from the E. coli rrnB gene
   2469..2505    -  CDS            lacZα (fragment): LacZα fragment of β-galactosidase; lacZ fragment
   2561..2579    -  rep_origin     f1 ori (fragment): f1 bacteriophage origin of replication; arrow indicates direction of (+) strand synthesis
   2584..2739    -  CDS            lacZα (fragment): LacZα fragment of β-galactosidase; lacZ fragment
   2747..2765    +  promoter       T7 promoter: promoter for bacteriophage T7 RNA polymerase
   2774..2797    -  misc_feature   MCS (fragment): pBluescript multiple cloning site
   2813..2831    -  promoter       T3 promoter: promoter for bacteriophage T3 RNA polymerase
   2876..2892    -  protein_bind   lac operator: The lac repressor binds to the lac operator to inhibit transcription in E. coli. This inhibition can be relieved by adding lactose or isopropyl-β-D-thiogalactopyranoside (IPTG). lac repressor encoded by lacI
   2900..2930    -  promoter       lac promoter: promoter for the E. coli lac operon
   2945..2966    -  protein_bind   CAP binding site: CAP binding activates transcription in the presence of cAMP. E. coli catabolite activator protein
>Addgene plasmid #50424 | pFUSC4 | depositor full sequence | sequence record 75342 | pFUSC4 sequence 3011 bps
GCCGGTGCTGTGCCAGGACCATGGCCTGACCCCGGACCAAGTGGTGGCTATCGAGACGTCTAGACCAGCC
AGGACAGAAATGCCTCGACTTCGCTGCTACCCAAGGTTGCCGGGTGACGCACACCGTGGAAACGGATGAA
GGCACGAACCCAGTGGACATAAGCCTGTTCGGTTCGTAAGCTGTAATGCAAGTAGCGTATGCGCTCACGC
AACTGGTCCAGAACCTTGACCGAACGCAGCGGTGGTAACGGCGCAGTGGCGGTTTTCATGGCTTGTTATG
ACTGTTTTTTTGGGGTACAGTCTATGCCTCGGGCATCCAAGCAGCAAGCGCGTTACGCCGTGGGTCGATG
TTTGATGTTATGGAGCAGCAACGATGTTACGCAGCAGGGCAGTCGCCCTAAAACAAAGTTAAACATTATG
AGGGAAGCGGTGATCGCCGAAGTATCGACTCAACTATCAGAGGTAGTTGGCGTCATCGAGCGCCATCTCG
AACCGACGTTGCTGGCCGTACATTTGTACGGCTCCGCAGTGGATGGCGGCCTGAAGCCACACAGTGATAT
TGATTTGCTGGTTACGGTGACCGTAAGGCTTGATGAAACAACGCGGCGAGCTTTGATCAACGACCTTTTG
GAAACTTCGGCTTCCCCTGGAGAGAGCGAGATTCTCCGCGCTGTAGAAGTCACCATTGTTGTGCACGACG
ACATCATTCCGTGGCGTTATCCAGCTAAGCGCGAACTGCAATTTGGAGAATGGCAGCGCAATGACATTCT
TGCAGGTATCTTCGAGCCAGCCACGATCGACATTGATCTGGCTATCTTGCTGACAAAAGCAAGAGAACAT
AGCGTTGCCTTGGTAGGTCCAGCGGCGGAGGAACTCTTTGATCCGGTTCCTGAACAGGATCTATTTGAGG
CGCTAAATGAAACCTTAACGCTATGGAACTCGCCGCCCGACTGGGCTGGCGATGAGCGAAATGTAGTGCT
TACGTTGTCCCGCATTTGGTACAGCGCAGTAACCGGCAAAATCGCGCCGAAGGATGTCGCTGCCGACTGG
GCAATGGAGCGCCTGCCGGCCCAGTATCAGCCCGTCATACTTGAAGCTAGACAGGCTTATCTTGGACAAG
AAGAAGATCGCTTGGCCTCGCGCGCAGATCAGTTGGAAGAATTTGTCCACTACGTGAAAGGCGAGATCAC
CAAGGTAGTCGGCAAATAACCCTCGAGCCACCCATGACCAAAATCCCTTAACGTGAGTTACGCGTCGTTC
CACTGAGCGTCAGACCCCGTAGAAAAGATCAAAGGATCTTCTTGAGATCCTTTTTTTCTGCGCGTAATCT
GCTGCTTGCAAACAAAAAAACCACCGCTACCAGCGGTGGTTTGTTTGCCGGATCAAGAGCTACCAACTCT
TTTTCCGAAGGTAACTGGCTTCAGCAGAGCGCAGATACCAAATACTGTCCTTCTAGTGTAGCCGTAGTTA
GGCCACCACTTCAAGAACTCTGTAGCACCGCCTACATACCTCGCTCTGCTAATCCTGTTACCAGTGGCTG
CTGCCAGTGGCGATAAGTCGTGTCTTACCGGGTTGGACTCAAGACGATAGTTACCGGATAAGGCGCAGCG
GTCGGGCTGAACGGGGGGTTCGTGCACACAGCCCAGCTTGGAGCGAACGACCTACACCGAACTGAGATAC
CTACAGCGTGAGCATTGAGAAAGCGCCACGCTTCCCGAAGGGAGAAAGGCGGACAGGTATCCGGTAAGCG
GCAGGGTCGGAACAGGAGAGCGCACGAGGGAGCTTCCAGGGGGAAACGCCTGGTATCTTTATAGTCCTGT
CGGGTTTCGCCACCTCTGACTTGAGCGTCGATTTTTGTGATGCTCGTCAGGGGGGCGGAGCCTATGGAAA
AACGCCAGCAACGCGGCCTTTTTACGGTTCCTGGCCTTTTGCTGGCCTTTTGCTCACATGTTCTTTCCTG
CGTTATCCCCTGATTCTGTGGATAACCGTATTACCGCCTTTGAGTGAGCTGATACCGCTCGCCGCAGCCG
AACGACCGAGCGCAGCGAGTCAGTGAGCGAGGAAGCGGAAGAGCGCCCAATACGCAAACCGCCTCTCCCC
GCGCGTTGGCCGATTCATTAATGCAGCTGGCACGACAGGTTTCCCGACTGGAAAGCGGGCAGTGAGCGCA
ACGCAATTAATACGCGTACCGCTAGCCAGGAAGAGTTTGTAGAAACGCAAAAAGGCCATCCGTCAGGATG
GCCTTCTGCTTAGTTTGATGCCTGGCAGTTTATGGCGGGCGTCCTGCCCGCCACCCTCCGGGCCGTTGCT
TCACAACGTTCAAATCCGCTCCCGGCGGATTTGTCCTACTCAGGAGAGCGTTCACCGACAAACAACAGAT
AAAACGAAAGGCCCAGTCTTCCGACTGAGCCTTTCGTTTTATTTGATGCCTGGCAGTTCCCTACTCTCGC
GTTAACGCTAGCATGGATGTTTTCCCAGTCACGACGTTGTAAAACGACGGCCAGTCTTAAGCGTCTCCCC
CTGAACCTGACCCCGGACCAAGTGGTGGCTATCGAGACCGGCGCCGCTACAGGGCGCGTCCCATTCGCCA
TTCAGGCTGCGCAACTGTTGGGAAGGGCGATCGGTGCGGGCCTCTTCGCTATTACGCCAGCTGGCGAAAG
GGGGATGTGCTGCAAGGCGATTAAGTTGGGTAACGCCAGGGTTTTCCCAGTCACGACGTTGTAAAACGAC
GGCCAGTGAGCGCGCGTAATACGACTCACTATAGGGCGAATTGGGTACCGGGCCCCCCCTCGAGGTCCTC
CAGCTTTTGTTCCCTTTAGTGAGGGTTAATTGCGCGCTTGGCGTAATCATGGTCATAGCTGTTTCCTGTG
TGAAATTGTTATCCGCTCACAATTCCACACAACATACGAGCCGGAAGCATAAAGTGTAAAGCCTGGGGTG
CCTAATGAGTGAGCTAACTCACATTAATTGCGTTGCGCTCACTGCCCGCTTTCCACCGGTGGTCTCCTGT
T
