>Addgene plasmid #50424 | pFUSC4 | addgene partial sequence | sequence record 77984 | M13_pUC_rev
AGCGCGCAATTAACCCTCACTAAAGGGAACAAAAGCTGGAGGACCTCGAGGGGGGGCCCGGTACCCAATT
CGCCCTATAGTGAGTCGTATTACGCGCGCTCACTGGCCGTCGTTTTACAACGTCGTGACTGGGAAAACCC
TGGCGTTACCCAACTTAATCGCCTTGCAGCACATCCCCCTTTCGCCAGCTGGCGTAATAGCGAAGAGGCC
CGCACCGATCGCCCTTCCCAACAGTTGCGCAGCCTGAATGGCGAATGGGACGCGCCCTGTAGCGGCGCCG
GTCTCGATAGCCACCACTTGGTCCGGGGTCAGGTTCAGGGGGAGACGCTTAAGACTGGCCGTCGTTTTAC
AACGTCGTGACTGGGAAAACATCCATGCTAGCGTTAACGCGAGAGTAGGGAACTGCCAGGCATCAAATAA
AACGAAAGGCTCAGTCGGAAGACTGGGCCTTTCGTTTTATCTGTTGTTTGTCGGTGAACGCTCTCCTGAG
TAGGACAAATCCGCCGGGAGCGGATTTGAACGTTGTGAAGCAACGGCCCGGAGGGTGGCGGGCAGGACGC
CCGCCATAAACTGCCAGGCATCAAACTAAGCAGAAGGCCATCCTGACGGATGGCCTTTTTGCGTTTCTAC
AAACTCTTCCTGGCTAGCGGTACGCGTATTAATTGCGTTGCGCTCACTGCCCGCTTTCCAGTCGGGAAAC
CTGTCGTGCCAGCTGCATTAATGAATCGGCCAACGCGCGGGGAGAGGCGGTTTGCGTATTGGGCGCTCTT
CCGCTTCCTCGCTCACTGACTCGCTGCGCTCGGTC
