>Addgene plasmid #50424 | pFUSC4 | addgene partial sequence | sequence record 79183 | pCR8_R1 5'-cgaaccgaacaggcttatgt-3'
TCCGTTTCCACGGTGTGCGTCACCCGGCAACCTTGGGTAGCAGCGAAGTCGAGGCATTTCTGTCCTGGCT
GGTCTAGACGTCTCGATAGCCACCACTTGGTCCGGGGTCAGGCCATGGTCCTGGCACAGCACCGGCAACA
GGAGACCACCGGTGGAAAGCGGGCAGTGAGCGCAACGCAATTAATGTGAGTTAGCTCACTCATTAGGCAC
CCCAGGCTTTACACTTTATGCTTCCGGCTCGTATGTTGTGTGGAATTGTGAGCGGATAACAATTTCACAC
AGGAAACAGCTATGACCATGATTACGCCAAGCGCGCAATTAACCCTCACTAAAGGGAACAAAAGCTGGAG
GACCTCGAGGGGGGGCCCGGTACCCAATTCGCCCTATAGTGAGTCGTATTACGCGCGCTCACTGGCCGTC
GTTTTACAACGTCGTGACTGGGAAAACCCTGGCGTTACCCAACTTAATCGCCTTGCAGCACATCCCCCTT
TCGCCAGCTGGCGTAATAGCGAAGAGGCCCGCACCGATCGCCCTTCCCAACAGTTGCGCAGCCTGAATGG
CGAATGGGACGCGCCCTGTAGCGGCGCCGGTCTCGATAGCCACCACTTGGTCCGGGGTCAGGTTCAGGGG
GAGACGCTTAAGACTGGCCGTCGTTTTACAACGTCGTGACTGGGAAAACATCCATGCTAGCGTTAACGCG
AGAGTAGGGAACTGCCAGGCATCAAATAAAACGAAAGGCTCAGTCGGAAGACTGGGCCTTTCGTTTTATC
TGTTGTTTGTCGGTGAACGCTCTCCTGAGTAGGACAAATCCGCCGGGAGCGGATTTGAACGTTGTGAAGC
AACGGCCCGGAGGGTGGCGGG
